Addgene plasmid #165865: pR6Kg-Omega2
Purpose: (Empty Backbone) Omega level R6K_ origin GB Cloning vector, Conditionally replicative ori, requires pir gene expression requires pir gene expression requires EC100D or EC100D116 bacterial strain (DH10B derived) uses blue-white screening
Depositing lab: Koen Venken. Depositing organization: Baylor College of Medicine. Publication: Multiplexed drug-based selection and counterselection genetic manipulations in Drosophila. Matinyan N, Karkhanis MS, Gonzalez Y, Jain A, Saltzman A, Malovannaya A, Sarrion-Perdigones A, Dierick HA, Venken KJT. Cell Rep. 2021 Sep 14;36(11):109700. doi: 10.1016/j.celrep.2021.109700. PubMed 34525356.
Backbone
  Vector backbone: pR6Kg
  Backbone size (bp): 1765
  Vector type: Synthetic Biology
Growth in bacteria
  Bacterial resistance: Chloramphenicol, 25 μg/mL
  Growth temperature: 37°C
  Growth strain: EC100Dpir116
  Copy number: High Copy
Gene/Insert
  Gene/Insert name: None
Terms and licenses: Academic/Nonprofit Terms; Industry Terms: Not Available to Industry
Depositor comments: Omega2
How to cite: pR6Kg-Omega2 was a gift from Koen Venken (Addgene plasmid # 165865 ; http://n2t.net/addgene:165865 ; RRID:Addgene_165865)
