[The description below was written by a language model from this plasmid's Addgene catalogue record and pLannotate feature annotations shown in this document.]
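Description:
pR6Kg-Omega2 is an empty destination vector for GoldenBraid (GB) modular DNA assembly, built on the minimal pR6Kg backbone and classed as a synthetic biology cloning plasmid. It occupies the "Omega" level of the GoldenBraid hierarchy, in which assemblies are shuttled between alpha- and omega-level vectors to combine transcriptional units into progressively larger multigene constructs. The sequenced plasmid is small, at about 2.2 kb. Its defining property is the R6K γ origin of replication, which is conditional: it fires only when the R6K initiator protein π, encoded by the pir gene, is supplied in trans by the host. The plasmid therefore has to be propagated in pir-expressing E. coli strains such as the DH10B-derived EC100D pir or pir-116 lines, and it is recorded as high copy in the pir-116 host. Selection is by chloramphenicol, conferred by a cat gene under its native promoter.

No insert is present. The cloning region instead carries a lacZα cassette, annotated as lacZα fragments downstream of a synthetic bacterial EM7 promoter, which serves as a blue-white screening marker: replacing the cassette with an assembled insert gives white colonies. T7 and SP6 phage promoters flank this region, and rrnB T1 and T2 terminators sit on either side of it, which should insulate the cloning site from transcription elsewhere in the plasmid. A short tet promoter fragment is also annotated near the origin. The type IIS restriction sites used for GoldenBraid assembly are not annotated in the feature table. The associated work concerns drug-based selection and counterselection for genetic manipulation in Drosophila, which suggests the vector was used to assemble constructs for that system.
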