Features (pLannotate 1.2.2; 11 found; start..end, strand, type, name):
     15..42      -  terminator     rrnB T2 terminator: transcription terminator T2 from the E. coli rrnB gene
    183..204     -  CDS            lacZα (fragment): LacZα fragment of β-galactosidase; lacZ fragment
    207..225     +  promoter       T7 promoter: promoter for bacteriophage T7 RNA polymerase
    260..307     +  promoter       EM7 promoter: synthetic bacterial promoter&nbsp
    488..625     +  CDS            lacZα (fragment): LacZα fragment of β-galactosidase; lacZ fragment
    754..772     -  promoter       SP6 promoter: promoter for bacteriophage SP6 RNA polymerase
    877..923     +  terminator     rrnB T1 terminator: transcription terminator T1 from the E. coli rrnB gene
   1005..1361    +  rep_origin     R6K γ ori: γ replication origin from E. coli plasmid R6K; requires the R6K initiator protein pi for replication
   1373..1390    +  promoter       tet promoter (fragment): E. coli promoter for tetracycline efflux protein gene
   1478..2134    -  CDS            cat: CAT_ECOLX - Experimental evidence at protein level: Swiss-Prot protein existence level 1. This enzyme is an effector of chloramphenicol resistance in bacteria. From Escherichia coli. This protein is used as a marker in many commonly used cloning vectors, such as pACYC184.
   2135..2237    -  promoter       cat promoter: promoter of the E. coli cat gene encoding chloramphenicol acetyltransferase
>Addgene plasmid #165865 | pR6Kg-Omega2 | addgene full sequence | sequence record 335016 | Addgene NGS Result
ATTGTAGAAACGCAAAAAGGCCATCCGTCAGGATGGCCTTCTGCTTAATTTGATGCCTGGCAGTTTATGG
CGGGCGTCCTGCCCGCCACCCTTTCAGCCAAAAAACTTAAGACCGCCGGTCTTGTCCACTACCTTGCAGT
AATGCGGTGGACAGGATCGGCGGTTTTCTTTTCTCTTCTCAATGTAAAACGACGGCCAGTGAATTGTAAT
ACGACTCACTATAGGGTTCCTGCAGGTCTCAGTCAGGAGAGAGACGCCTGTTGACAATTAATCATCGGCA
TAGTATATCGGCATAGTATAATACGACAAGGTGAGGAACTAAACCCAGGAGGCAGAGATCATGACCATGA
TTACGCCAAGCTATCTGGGCGATACTATCGAATACTCTAGCTTGCATGCGTGCAGGTCGACTCTAGAAGA
TCCCCGGGTACCGAGCTCTAATTCGCCGTACAGCGAGTCTTACTACAATTCTCTGGCGGTGGTCTTGCAA
CGTCGTGACTGGGAAAACCCTGGCGTTACCCAACTTAATCGCCTTGCAGCACATCCCCCTTTCGCCAGCT
GGCGTAATAGCGAAGAGGCCCGCACCGATCGCCCTTCCCAACAGTTGCGCAGCCTGAATGGCGAATGACG
CCTGATGCGGTATTTTCTCCTTACGTTACTGTGCGGTATTTCACACGTGCACCTCAGTACAATCTGCTCT
GATGCCGCATAGCGTCTCTCGCTTGAGACCTGCAGTGACTTGTATTCCGCGGTTCTATAGTGTCACCTAA
ATAGCTTGGCGTAATTTAGGTCATAGCTGTTTCCTGTCGGACCAAAACGAAAAAAGGCCCCCCTTTCGGG
AGGCCTCTTTTCTGGAATTTGGTACCGAGCAGGCATCAAATAAAACGAAAGGCTCAGTCGAAAGACTGGG
CCTTTCGTTTTATCTGTTGTTTGTCGGTTGAACGCTCTCTGACGTACCGCGGCCGCGTAGAGGATCTGTT
GATCAGCAGTTCAACCTGTTGATAGTACGTACTAAGCTCTCATGTTTCACGTACTAAGCTCTCATGTTTA
ACGTACTAAGCTCTCATGTTTAACGAACTAAACCCTCATGGCTAACGTACTAAGCTCTCATGGCTAACGT
ACTAAGCTCTCATGTTTCACGTACTAAGCTCTCATGTTTGAACAATAAAATTAATATAAATCAGCAACTT
AAATAGCCTCTAAGGTTTTAAGTTTTATAAGAAAAAAAAGAATATATAAGGCTTTTAAAGCTTTTAAGGT
TTAACGGTTGTGGACAACAAGCCAGGGATGTAACGCACTGAGAAGCCCTTAGAGCCTCTCAAAGCAATTT
TGAGTGACACAGGAACACTTAACGGCTGACATGTGATCATGTTTGACAGCTTATCATCGAATTTCTGCCA
TTCATCCGCTTATTATCACTTATTCAGGCGTAGCAACCAGGCGTTTAAGGGCACCAATAACTGCCTTAAA
AAAATTACGCCCCGCCCTGCCACTCGTCGCAATACTGTTGTAATTCATTAAGCATTCTGCCGACATGGAA
GCCATCACAAACGGCATGATGAACCTGAATCGCCAGCGGCATCAGCACCTTGTCGCCTTGCGTATAGTAT
TTGCCCATCGTGAAAACGGGGGCGAAGAAGTTGTCCATATTGGCCACGTTTAAATCAAAACTGGTGAAAC
TCACCCAGGGATTGGCTGACACGAAAAACATATTCTCAATAAACCCTTTAGGGAAATAGGCCAGGTTTTC
ACCGTAACACGCCACATCTTGCGAATATATGTGTAGAAACTGCCGGAAATCGTCGTGGTATTCACTCCAG
AGGCTTGAAAACGTTTCAGTTTGCTCATGGAAAACGGTGTAACAAGGGTGAACACTATCCCATATCACCA
GCTCACCGTCTTTCATTGCCATACGAAATTCCGGATGAGCATTCATCAGGCGGGCAAGAATGTGAATAAA
GGCCGGATAAAACTTGTGCTTATTTTTCTTTACGGTCTTTAAAAAGGCCGTAATATCCAGTTGAACGGTC
TGGTTATAGGTACATTGAGCAACTGACTGAAATGCCTCAAAATGTTCTTTACGATGCCATTGGGATATAT
CAACGGTGGTATATCCAGTGATTTTTTTCTCCATTTTAGCTTCCTTAGCTCCTGAAAATCTCGATAACTC
AAAAAATACGCCCGGTAGTGATCTTATTTCATTATGGTGAAAGTTGGAACCTCTTACGTGCCGATCATAA
C
